Addgene plasmid #62542: pCS2-nCas9n-nanos 3’UTR
Purpose: expression of a germ-line targeted, codon optimized Cas9 for genome-editing in zebrafish
Depositing lab: Antonio Giraldez. Depositing organization: Yale University. Publication: CRISPRscan: designing highly efficient sgRNAs for CRISPR-Cas9 targeting in vivo. Moreno-Mateos MA, Vejnar CE, Beaudoin JD, Fernandez JP, Mis EK, Khokha MK, Giraldez AJ. Nat Methods. 2015 Aug 31. doi: 10.1038/nmeth.3543. PubMed 26322839.
Backbone
  Vector backbone: pCS2-nCas9n
  Backbone size w/o insert (bp): 8272
  Total vector size (bp): 8910
  Vector type: CRISPR
Growth in bacteria
  Bacterial resistance: Ampicillin, 100 μg/mL
  Growth temperature: 37°C
  Growth strain: DH5alpha
  Copy number: High Copy
Gene/Insert
  Gene/Insert name: nanos 3' UTR (alt name: nos1)
  Species: D. rerio (zebrafish)
  Mutation: 3' UTR only
  Entrez Gene: nanos3 (a.k.a. cb725, nanos, nanos1, nos1)
  Promoter: SP6
  Cloning method: Restriction Enzyme; 5′ cloning site SnaBI (destroyed during cloning); 3′ cloning site NotI (not destroyed)
  Sequencing primers: 5′ ATCaccggtAGCGGACATTGATGCTCC; 3′ T3
Terms and licenses: Academic/Nonprofit Terms; Industry Terms: Not Available to Industry
Depositor comments: vector backbone was Addgene Plasmid #47929 from Wenbiao Chen
How to cite: pCS2-nCas9n-nanos 3’UTR was a gift from Antonio Giraldez (Addgene plasmid # 62542 ; http://n2t.net/addgene:62542 ; RRID:Addgene_62542)
