[The description below was written by a language model from this plasmid's Addgene catalogue record and pLannotate feature annotations shown in this document.]
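Description:
pCS2-nCas9n-nanos 3'UTR is a CRISPR plasmid built on the pCS2-nCas9n backbone and designed to produce a germ-line-targeted, codon-optimized Cas9 for genome editing in zebrafish. It is propagated in E. coli as a high-copy plasmid through a ColE1/pUC-type origin and selected with ampicillin via the β-lactamase gene. An f1 phage origin and remnants of the lac promoter/operator, lacI and lacZα regions are carried over from the parental cloning vector and have no stated role here.

The payload is a Streptococcus pyogenes Cas9 coding sequence of about 4.1 kb placed downstream of two promoters in tandem. The simian CMV IE94 enhancer/promoter, typical of pCS2 vectors, can drive expression in vertebrate cells. The SP6 promoter, listed as the promoter in the record, allows in vitro transcription of Cas9 mRNA. The deposited insert is the 3' UTR only of zebrafish nanos3 (also called nanos1 or nos1), cloned between SnaBI (destroyed) and NotI sites. The feature table does not annotate this element, but the roughly 600 bp unannotated interval between two T7 promoter fragments, just after the Cas9 reading frame and ahead of the SV40 polyadenylation signal, is consistent with its position. The nanos 3' UTR is known to restrict transcript stability and translation to primordial germ cells, which fits the stated aim of directing Cas9 activity to the germ line. A T3 promoter lies on the opposite strand beyond the polyadenylation signal. The "nCas9n" name suggests flanking nuclear localization signals, but none are annotated. The sequenced record is 8,903 nt, slightly shorter than the 8,910 bp listed in the catalogue.
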