Features (pLannotate 1.2.2; 16 found; start..end, strand, type, name):
     35..53      +  promoter       SP6 promoter: promoter for bacteriophage SP6 RNA polymerase
    144..4244    +  CDS            cas9: CAS9_STRP1 - Also known as csn1 From Streptococcus pyogenes serotype M1.
   4299..4316    -  promoter       T7 promoter (fragment): promoter for bacteriophage T7 RNA polymerase
   4933..4950    -  promoter       T7 promoter (fragment): promoter for bacteriophage T7 RNA polymerase
   4955..5089    -  polyA_signal   SV40 poly(A) signal: SV40 polyadenylation signal
   5202..5220    -  promoter       T3 promoter: promoter for bacteriophage T3 RNA polymerase
   5265..5281    -  protein_bind   lac operator: The lac repressor binds to the lac operator to inhibit transcription in E. coli. This inhibition can be relieved by adding lactose or isopropyl-β-D-thiogalactopyranoside (IPTG). lac repressor encoded by lacI
   5289..5319    -  promoter       lac promoter: promoter for the E. coli lac operon
   5334..5355    -  protein_bind   CAP binding site: CAP binding activates transcription in the presence of cAMP. E. coli catabolite activator protein
   5368..5460    -  CDS            lacI (fragment): lac repressor; lacI; The lac repressor binds to the lac operator to inhibit transcription in E. coli. This inhibition can be relieved by adding lactose or isopropyl-β-D-thiogalactopyranoside (IPTG).
   5643..6231    -  rep_origin     ori: high-copy-number ColE1/pMB1/pBR322/pUC origin of replication
   6402..7262    -  CDS            AmpR: β-lactamase; bla; confers resistance to ampicillin, carbenicillin, and related antibiotics
   7263..7367    -  promoter       AmpR promoter: bla
   7420..7848    -  rep_origin     f1 ori (sequence partly withheld): f1 bacteriophage origin of replication; arrow indicates direction of (+) strand synthesis
   7853..7919    -  CDS            lacZα (fragment): LacZα fragment of β-galactosidase; lacZ fragment
   7926..8903    +  promoter       CMV IE94 promoter: enhancer/promoter region of simian cytomegalovirus major immediate early transcription unit IE94
>Addgene plasmid #62542 | pCS2-nCas9n-nanos 3’UTR | addgene full sequence | sequence record 235857 | Addgene NGS Result
CGCCATTCTGCCTGGGGACGTCGGAGCAAGCTTGATTTAGGTGACACTATAGAATACAAGCTACTTGTTC
TTTTTGCAGGATCCGATCCAATGTCGACGCCACCATGGCTTCTCCACCTAAGAAGAAGAGAAAGGTGGGA
AGCATGGATAAGAAGTATAGCATCGGCCTGGATATTGGAACTAACTCCGTGGGTTGGGCAGTGATTACAG
ACGACTACAAGGTCCCTAGCAAGAAATTTAAGGTGCTGGGTAACACCGACAGGCACAGCATCAAGAAAAA
TCTGATTGGAGCCCTGCTGTTCGGTTCTGGAGAGACTGCCGAAGCAACACGCCTGAAAAGAACAGCAAGA
AGGCGCTATACCAGAAGGAAGAATAGAATCTGTTACCTGCAGGAGATTTTCTCTAACGAAATGGCTAAGG
TGGACGATTCATTCTTTCATAGGCTGGAGGAAAGTTTCCTGGTCGAGGAAGATAAGAAACACGAGCGCCA
TCCTATCTTTGGAAACATTGTGGACGAGGTCGCCTATCACGAAAAATACCCAACCATCTATCATCTGCGC
AAGAAACTGGCTGACTCTACTGATAAAGCCGACCTGAGACTGATCTATCTGGCTCTGGCCCACATGATTA
AGTTCAGGGGTCATTTTCTGATCGAGGGCGATCTGAACCCCGACAATTCCGATGTGGACAAGCTGTTCAT
CCAGCTGGTCCAGATTTACAATCAGCTGTTTGAGGAAAACCCTATTAATGCTTCCAGAGTGGACGCAAAA
GCTATCCTGTCAGCCAGGCTGTCCAAGTCACGCAGACTGGAGAACCTGATTGCACAGCTGCCCGGAGAAA
AGAGGAACGGTCTGTTTGGAAATCTGATCGCTCTGAGTCTGGGCCTGACTCCTAACTTCAAAAGCAATTT
TGATCTGGCTGAGGACGCCAAACTGCAGCTGTCAAAGGACACATATGACGATGACCTGGATAACCTGCTG
GCACAGATCGGAGATCAGTACGCTGACCTGTTCCTGGCTGCCAAAAATCTGTCCGACGCAATCCTGCTGT
CAGATATTCTGAGAGTGAACAGCGAGATTACAAAAGCTCCTCTGAGTGCCAGCATGATCAAGAGATATGA
CGAGCACCATCAGGATCTGACCCTGCTGAAGGCTCTGGTCAGGCAGCAGCTGCCAGAGAAGTACAAGGAA
ATTTTCTTTGATCAGTCCAAGAACGGCTACGCCGGTTATATCGACGGAGGCGCATCACAGGAGGAATTCT
ACAAGTTTATCAAACCTATTCTGGAGAAGATGGACGGAACTGAGGAACTGCTGGTGAAACTGAATAGAGA
GGACCTGCTGAGGAAGCAGCGCACATTTGATAACGGTTCCATCCCACACCAGATTCATCTGGGAGAGCTG
CACGCTATCCTGAGGCGCCAGGAAGACTTCTACCCCTTTCTGAAAGATAACCGCGAGAAGATCGAAAAAA
TTCTGACCTTCAGAATCCCTTACTATGTGGGTCCACTGGCTCGCGGAAACAGCAGATTTGCCTGGATGAC
TCGCAAATCCGAGGAAACCATTACTCCTTGGAACTTCGAGGAAGTGGTCGATAAGGGCGCCTCTGCACAG
TCCTTCATCGAGAGAATGACTAATTTTGACAAAAACCTGCCCAATGAGAAAGTGCTGCCTAAGCACTCCC
TGCTGTACGAGTATTTCACTGTCTATAACGAACTGACAAAGGTGAAATACGTCACCGAGGGCATGAGAAA
GCCAGCCTTCCTGTCAGGAGAGCAGAAGAAAGCAATCGTGGATCTGCTGTTTAAAACCAACAGGAAAGTG
ACTGTCAAGCAGCTGAAGGAGGACTACTTCAAGAAAATTGAATGCTTCGATTCCGTGGAGATCAGCGGAG
TCGAAGACAGATTTAACGCAAGCCTGGGCGCTTACCACGATCTGCTGAAGATCATTAAGGATAAAGACTT
CCTGGACAACGAGGAAAATGAGGATATCCTGGAAGACATTGTGCTGACACTGACCCTGTTTGAGGACAGA
GGAATGATCGAGGAAAGACTGAAAACCTATGCTCATCTGTTCGATGACAAGGTGATGAAACAGCTGAAGA
GAAGGCGCTACACTGGCTGGGGTAGACTGAGCAGGAAGCTGATCAACGGCATTAGGGATAAACAGTCAGG
AAAGACAATCCTGGACTTTCTGAAAAGTGATGGCTTCGCCAACCGCAATTTTATGCAGCTGATTCACGAT
GACAGTCTGACCTTCAAAGAGGACATCCAGAAGGCTCAGGTGTCTGGACAGGGCCACTCCCTGCATGAGC
AGATTGCAAACCTGGCTGGAAGCCCAGCCATCAAGAAAGGCATTCTGCAGACAGTGAAAATCGTCGATGA
GCTGGTGAAAGTCATGGGCCATAAGCCCGAAAACATCGTGATTGAGATGGCTCGCGAAAATCAGACAACC
CAGAAGGGTCAGAAGAACAGTAGAGAGAGGATGAAAAGAATCGAGGAAGGCATTAAGGAGCTGGGTAGCC
AGATCCTGAAAGAGCACCCAGTGGAAAACACACAGCTGCAGAATGAGAAGCTGTATCTGTACTATCTGCA
GAATGGAAGAGATATGTACGTGGACCAGGAGCTGGATATTAACAGGCTGTCTGATTACGACGTGGATCAT
ATCGTCCCCCAGAGTTTCATCAAAGATGACAGCATTGACAACAAGGTGCTGACCAGGTCCGACAAAAACA
GAGGAAAATCAGATAATGTCCCTAGTGAGGAAGTGGTCAAGAAAATGAAGAACTACTGGAGACAGCTGCT
GAATGCCAAACTGATCACTCAGAGGAAGTTTGATAACCTGACAAAAGCAGAGCGCGGTGGACTGTCAGAA
CTGGACAAAGCTGGATTCATCAAGAGGCAGCTGGTGGAAACACGCCAGATCACTAAACACGTCGCACAGA
TTCTGGATAGTCGCATGAACACAAAGTACGATGAGAATGACAAACTGATCAGAGAAGTGAAGGTCATTAC
CCTGAAGAGTAAACTGGTCAGCGACTTTAGGAAAGATTTCCAGTTTTATAAGGTCCGCGAGATTAACAAT
TATCACCATGCCCATGACGCATACCTGAACGCCGTGGTCGGTACCGCACTGATCAAGAAATACCCAAAAC
TGGAGAGCGAATTCGTGTACGGAGACTATAAGGTGTACGATGTCAGAAAAATGATCGCCAAGTCCGAGCA
GGAAATTGGAAAAGCTACTGCCAAGTATTTCTTTTACTCAAACATCATGAATTTCTTTAAGACAGAGATC
ACCCTGGCCAATGGAGAAATCCGCAAAAGGCCCCTGATTGAGACAAACGGAGAGACAGGCGAAATCGTGT
GGGACAAAGGCAGAGATTTTGCAACCGTGAGGAAGGTCCTGAGCATGCCTCAAGTGAATATCGTCAAGAA
AACTGAGGTGCAGACAGGCGGTTTCTCAAAAGAAAGTATTCTGCCAAAACGCAACTCTGATAAGCTGATC
GCTAGAAAGAAAGACTGGGACCCTAAGAAGTATGGAGGCTTTGACTCTCCCACTGTGGCATACTCCGTCC
TGGTGGTCGCTAAGGTGGAGAAGGGCAAAAGCAAGAAACTGAAATCTGTCAAGGAGCTGCTGGGTATCAC
AATTATGGAGAGAAGCTCTTTCGAGAAGAACCCAATCGATTTTCTGGAGGCCAAAGGTTATAAGGAAGTG
AAGAAAGACCTGATCATTAAACTGCCCAAGTACAGTCTGTTTGAGCTGGAAAACGGCAGGAAACGCATGC
TGGCAAGCGCTGGAGAGCTGCAGAAAGGCAATGAACTGGCCCTGCCTTCTAAGTACGTGAACTTCCTGTA
TCTGGCAAGCCACTACGAGAAGCTGAAAGGATCTCCAGAGGATAACGAACAGAAACAGCTGTTTGTGGAG
CAGCACAAGCATTATCTGGACGAGATCATTGAACAGATTAGCGAGTTCTCTAAAAGAGTGATCCTGGCCG
ACGCAAATCTGGATAAGGTCCTGTCTGCTTACAACAAACACAGAGATAAGCCCATCAGGGAGCAGGCCGA
AAATATCATTCATCTGTTCACTCTGACAAACCTGGGCGCACCTGCAGCTTTCAAGTACTTCGACACTACA
ATCGATAGAAAGAGGTACACCTCCACTAAGGAGGTGCTGGACGCTACACTGATCCATCAGAGTATTACCG
GCCTGTACGAAACAAGGATTGACCTGTCTCAGCTGGGTGGCGACTCACCGGTGAGATCTCCTAAGAAGAA
GAGAAAGGTGTGACCGCGGAATCTAGAACTATAGTGAGTCGTATTACTCACCGGTAGCGGACATTGATGC
TCCGGGAGATTTGAAGAAACACTTTTTACCGCAGGTTTTAATGTTTAAGTTTTAACTCTTTAATTGTTTG
TTTGGTTGATACGCGGCGGATTGCGAGTTTGCATGCATGTGTGCGTTCACTGTTTGATTTTGCACTTTTT
TTGTGTGTGTGTATATGTGTGTGTTTGCTGTGTTTTATTTTGTGTGCACTGGTGTTGTGTTTTCACTTGG
TAACAAACTCGTACACAAGCCAGCAGGCTCGCTACAGGCGCAACCGCACTCAAAAACAAACCCTTTCATG
CTTATTTGGTAAATACAATGTGTGTTTAGTCCTCCTTTTAAATGTCAGATTTTATGGTGTTGTATTTAAA
CAAAAAATTCAATGTTAATATTTAGATTTTAGTGATTTTATTATTGAAAACGGCTTGTTTTGTATAAGTA
ACCTTTAAAAAAAGTTTTCTCCATTGCATTTAAATTCAGCTTGAAAAACATAATCGCCATATTTTCATGT
CGCTTGCTAAAATTCATGTACTACTTTCATCATTTTATGTCAGTGTGTGATTTTTGACTTGTGATGGAGT
GAAAAATGTGAGGAAAATATAAACATCTAGAACTATAGTGAGTCGTATTACGTAGATCCAGACATGATAA
GATACATTGATGAGTTTGGACAAACCACAACTAGAATGCAGTGAAAAAAATGCTTTATTTGTGAAATTTG
TGATGCTATTGCTTTATTTGTAACCATTATAAGCTGCAATAAACAAGTTAACAACAACAATTGCATTCAT
TTTATGTTTCAGGTTCAGGGGGAGGTGTGGGAGGTTTTTTAATTCGCGGCCGCGGCGCCAATGCATTGGG
CCCGGTACCCAGCTTTTGTTCCCTTTAGTGAGGGTTAATTGCGCGCTTGGCGTAATCATGGTCATAGCTG
TTTCCTGTGTGAAATTGTTATCCGCTCACAATTCCACACAACATACGAGCCGGGAGCATAAAGTGTAAAG
CCTGGGGTGCCTAATGAGTGAGCTAACTCACATTAATTGCGTTGCGCTCACTGCCCGCTTTCCAGTCGGG
AAACCTGTCGTGCCAGCTGCATTAATGAATCGGCCAACGCGCGGGGAGAGGCGGTTTGCGTATTGGGCGC
TCTTCCGCTTCCTCGCTCACTGACTCGCTGCGCTCGGTCGTTCGGCTGCGGCGAGCGGTATCAGCTCACT
CAAAGGCGGTAATACGGTTATCCACAGAATCAGGGGATAACGCAGGAAAGAACATGTGAGCAAAAGGCCA
GCAAAAGGCCAGGAACCGTAAAAAGGCCGCGTTGCTGGCGTTTTTCCATAGGCTCCGCCCCCCTGACGAG
CATCACAAAAATCGACGCTCAAGTCAGAGGTGGCGAAACCCGACAGGACTATAAAGATACCAGGCGTTTC
CCCCTGGAAGCTCCCTCGTGCGCTCTCCTGTTCCGACCCTGCCGCTTACCGGATACCTGTCCGCCTTTCT
CCCTTCGGGAAGCGTGGCGCTTTCTCATAGCTCACGCTGTAGGTATCTCAGTTCGGTGTAGGTCGTTCGC
TCCAAGCTGGGCTGTGTGCACGAACCCCCCGTTCAGCCCGACCGCTGCGCCTTATCCGGTAACTATCGTC
TTGAGTCCAACCCGGTAAGACACGACTTATCGCCACTGGCAGCAGCCACTGGTAACAGGATTAGCAGAGC
GAGGTATGTAGGCGGTGCTACAGAGTTCTTGAAGTGGTGGCCTAACTACGGCTACACTAGAAGAACAGTA
TTTGGTATCTGCGCTCTGCTGAAGCCAGTTACCTTCGGAAAAAGAGTTGGTAGCTCTTGATCCGGCAAAC
AAACCACCGCTGGTAGCGGTGGTTTTTTTGTTTGCAAGCAGCAGATTACGCGCAGAAAAAAAGGATCTCA
AGAAGATCCTTTGATCTTTTCTACGGGGTCTGACGCTCAGTGGAACGAAAACTCACGTTAAGGGATTTTG
GTCATGAGATTATCAAAAAGGATCTTCACCTAGATCCTTTTAAATTAAAAATGAAGTTTTAAATCAATCT
AAAGTATATATGAGTAAACTTGGTCTGACAGTTACCAATGCTTAATCAGTGAGGCACCTATCTCAGCGAT
CTGTCTATTTCGTTCATCCATAGTTGCCTGACTCCCCGTCGTGTAGATAACTACGATACGGGAGGGCTTA
CCATCTGGCCCCAGTGCTGCAATGATACCGCGAGACCCACGCTCACCGGCTCCAGATTTATCAGCAATAA
ACCAGCCAGCCGGAAGGGCCGAGCGCAGAAGTGGTCCTGCAACTTTATCCGCCTCCATCCAGTCTATTAA
TTGTTGCCGGGAAGCTAGAGTAAGTAGTTCGCCAGTTAATAGTTTGCGCAACGTTGTTGCCATTGCTACA
GGCATCGTGGTGTCACGCTCGTCGTTTGGTATGGCTTCATTCAGCTCCGGTTCCCAACGATCAAGGCGAG
TTACATGATCCCCCATGTTGTGCAAAAAAGCGGTTAGCTCCTTCGGTCCTCCGATCGTTGTCAGAAGTAA
GTTGGCCGCAGTGTTATCACTCATGGTTATGGCAGCACTGCATAATTCTCTTACTGTCATGCCATCCGTA
AGATGCTTTTCTGTGACTGGTGAGTACTCAACCAAGTCATTCTGAGAATAGTGTATGCGGCGACCGAGTT
GCTCTTGCCCGGCGTCAATACGGGATAATACCGCGCCACATAGCAGAACTTTAAAAGTGCTCATCATTGG
AAAACGTTCTTCGGGGCGAAAACTCTCAAGGATCTTACCGCTGTTGAGATCCAGTTCGATGTAACCCACT
CGTGCACCCAACTGATCTTCAGCATCTTTTACTTTCACCAGCGTTTCTGGGTGAGCAAAAACAGGAAGGC
AAAATGCCGCAAAAAAGGGAATAAGGGCGACACGGAAATGTTGAATACTCATACTCTTCCTTTTTCAATA
TTATTGAAGCATTTATCAGGGTTATTGTCTCATGAGCGGATACATATTTGAATGTATTTAGAAAAATAAA
CAAATAGGGGTTCCGCGCACATTTCCCCGAAAAGTGCCACCTAAATTGTAAGCGTTAATATTTTGTTAAA
ATTCGCGTTAAATTTTTGTTAAATCAGCTCATTTTTTAACCAATAGGCCGAAATCGGCAAAATCCCTTAT
AAATCAAAAGAATAGACCGAGATAGGGT
[37 nt withheld, positions 7519-7555]
AAAGAACGTGGACTCCAACGTCAAAGG
[49 nt withheld, positions 7583-7631]
T
[91 nt withheld, positions 7633-7723]
G
[124 nt withheld, positions 7725-7848]
CCCATTCGCCATTCAGGCTGCGCAACTGTTGGGAAGGGCGATCGGTGCGGGCCTCTTCGCTATTACGCCA
GTCGACCGCCAATTCAATATGGCGTATATGGACTCATGCCAATTCAATATGGTGGATCTGGACCTGTGCC
AATTCAATATGGCGTATATGGACTCGTGCCAATTCAATATGGTGGATCTGGACCCCAGCCAATTCAATAT
GGCGGACTTGGCACCATGCCAATTCAATATGGCGGACCTGGCACTGTGCCAACTGGGGAGGGGTCTACTT
GGCACGGTGCCAAGTTTGAGGAGGGGTCTTGGCCCTGTGCCAAGTCCGCCATATTGAATTGGCATGGTGC
CAATAATGGCGGCCATATTGGCTATATGCCAGGATCAATATATAGGCAATATCCAATATGGCCCTATGCC
AATATGGCTATTGGCCAGGTTCAATACTATGTATTGGCCCTATGCCATATAGTATTCCATATATGGGTTT
TCCTATTGACGTAGATAGCCCCTCCCAATGGGCGGTCCCATATACCATATATGGGGCTTCCTAATACCGC
CCATAGCCACTCCCCCATTGACGTCAATGGTCTCTATATATGGTCTTTCCTATTGACGTCATATGGGCGG
TCCTATTGACGTATATGGCGCCTCCCCCATTGACGTCAATTACGGTAAATGGCCCGCCTGGCTCAATGCC
CATTGACGTCAATAGGACCACCCACCATTGACGTCAATGGGATGGCTCATTGCCCATTCATATCCGTTCT
CACGCCCCCTATTGACGTCAATGACGGTAAATGGCCCACTTGGCAGTACATCAATATCTATTAATAGTAA
CTTGGCAAGTACATTACTATTGGAAGTACGCCAGGGTACATTGGCAGTACTCCCATTGACGTCAATGGCG
GTAAATGGCCCGCGATGGCTGCCAAGTACATCCCCATTGACGTCAATGGGGAGGGGCAATGACGCAAATG
GGCGTTCCATTGACGTAAATGGGCGGTAGGCGTGCCTAATGGGAGGTCTATATAAGCAATGCTCGTTTAG
GGAAC
