>Addgene plasmid #62542 | pCS2-nCas9n-nanos 3’UTR | addgene partial sequence | sequence record 105886 | CMV-F 5'-CGCAAATGGGCGGTAGGCGTG-3'
CTATATAAGCAATGCTCGTTTAGGGAACCGCCATTCTGCCTGGGGACGTCGGAGCAAGCTTGATTTAGGT
GACACTATAGAATACAAGCTACTTGTTCTTTTTGCAGGATCCGATCCAATGTCGACGCCACCATGGCTTC
TCCACCTAAGAAGAAGAGAAAGGTGGGAAGCATGGATAAGAAGTATAGCATCGGCCTGGATATTGGAACT
AACTCCGTGGGTTGGGCAGTGATTACAGACGACTACAAGGTCCCTAGCAAGAAATTTAAGGTGCTGGGTA
ACACCGACAGGCACAGCATCAAGAAAAATCTGATTGGAGCCCTGCTGTTCGGTTCTGGAGAGACTGCCGA
AGCAACACGCCTGAAAAGAACAGCAAGAAGGCGCTATACCAGAAGGAAGAATAGAATCTGTTACCTGCAG
GAGATTTTCTCTAACGAAATGGCTAAGGTGGACGATTCATTCTTTCATAGGCTGGAGGAAAGTTTCCTGG
TCGAGGAAGATAAGAAACACGAGCGCCATCCTATCTTTGGAAACATTGTGGACGAGGTCGCCTATCACGA
AAAATACCCAACCATCTATCATCTGCGCAAGAAACTGGCTGACTCTACTGATAAAGCCGACCTGAGACTG
ATCTATCTGGCTCTGGCCCACATGATTAAGTTCAGGGGTCATTTTCTGATCGAGGGCGATCTGAACCCCG
ACAATTCCGATGTGGACAAGCTGTTCATCCAGCTGGTCCAGATTTACAATCAGCTGTTTGAGGAAAACCC
TATTAATGCTTCCAGAGTGGACGCAAAAGCTATCCTGTCAGCCAGGCTGTCCAAGTCACGCAGACTGGAG
AACCTGATTGCACAGCTGCCCGGAGAAAAGAGGAACGGTCTGTTTGGAAATCTGATCGCTCTGAGTCTGG
GCCTGACTCCTAACTTCAAAAGCAATTTTGATCTGGCTGAGGACGCCAAACTGCAGCTGTCAAAGGACAC
ATATGACGATGACCTGGATAACCTGCTGGCACAGATCGGAGATCAGTACGCTGACCTGTTCCTGGCTGCC
AAAAATCTGTCCGACGCAATCCTGCTGTCAGATATTCTGA
