>Addgene plasmid #62542 | pCS2-nCas9n-nanos 3’UTR | addgene partial sequence | sequence record 105887 | dCas9-R2 5'-GGGTTTCCACCAGCTGTCTC-3'
TTGTCCAGTTCTGACAGTCCACCGCGCTCTGCTTTTGTCAGGTTATCAAACTTCCTCTGAGTGATCAGTT
TGGCATTCAGCAGCTGTCTCCAGTAGTTCTTCATTTTCTTGACCACTTCCTCACTAGGGACATTATCTGA
TTTTCCTCTGTTTTTGTCGGACCTGGTCAGCACCTTGTTGTCAATGCTGTCATCTTTGATGAAACTCTGG
GGGACGATATGATCCACGTCGTAATCAGACAGCCTGTTAATATCCAGCTCCTGGTCCACGTACATATCTC
TTCCATTCTGCAGATAGTACAGATACAGCTTCTCATTCTGCAGCTGTGTGTTTTCCACTGGGTGCTCTTT
CAGGATCTGGCTACCCAGCTCCTTAATGCCTTCCTCGATTCTTTTCATCCTCTCTCTACTGTTCTTCTGA
CCCTTCTGGGTTGTCTGATTTTCGCGAGCCATCTCAATCACGATGTTTTCGGGCTTATGGCCCATGACTT
TCACCAGCTCATCGACGATTTTCACTGTCTGCAGAATGCCTTTCTTGATGGCTGGGCTTCCAGCCAGGTT
TGCAATCTGCTCATGCAGGGAGTGGCCCTGTCCAGACACCTGAGCCTTCTGGATGTCCTCTTTGAAGGTC
AGACTGTCATCGTGAATCAGCTGCATAAAATTGCGGTTGGCGAAGCCATCACTTTTCAGAAAGTCCAGGA
TTGTCTTTCCTGACTGTTTATCCCTAATGCCGTTGATCAGCTTCCTGCTCAGTCTACCCCAGCCAGTGTA
GCGCCTTCTCTTCAGCTGTTTCATCACCTTGTCATCGAACAGATGAGCATAGGTTTTCAGTCTTTCCTCG
ATCATTCCTCTGTCCTCAAACAGGGTCAGTGTCAGCACAATGTCTTCCAGGATATCCTCATTTTCCTCGT
TGTCCAGGAAGTCTTTATCCTTAATGATCTTCAGCAGATCGTGGTAAGCGCCCAGGCTTGCGTTAAATCT
GTCTTCGAC
