>Addgene plasmid #62542 | pCS2-nCas9n-nanos 3’UTR | addgene partial sequence | sequence record 106715 | EBV-rev 5'-GTGGTTTGTCCAAACTCATC-3'
GTCTGGATCTACGTAATACGACTCACTATAGTTCTAGATGTTTATATTTTCCTCACATTTTTCACTCCAT
CACAAGTCAAAAATCACACACTGACATAAAATGATGAAAGTAGTACATGAATTTTAGCAAGCGACATGAA
AATATGGCGATTATGTTTTTCAAGCTGAATTTAAATGCAATGGAGAAAACTTTTTTTAAAGGTTACTTAT
ACAAAACAAGCCGTTTTCAATAATAAAATCACTAAAATCTAAATATTAACATTGAATTTTTTGTTTAAAT
ACAACACCATAAAATCTGACATTTAAAAGGAGGACTAAACACACATTGTATTTACCAAATAAGCATGAAA
GGGTTTGTTTTTGAGTGCGGTTGCGCCTGTAGCGAGCCTGCTGGCTTGTGTACGAGTTTGTTACCAAGTG
AAAACACAACACCAGTGCACACAAAATAAAACACAGCAAACACACACATATACACACACACAAAAAAAGT
GCAAAATCAAACAGTGAACGCACACATGCATGCAAACTCGCAATCCGCCGCGTATCAACCAAACAAACAA
TTAAAGAGTTAAAACTTAAACATTAAAACCTGCGGTAAAAAGTGTTTCTTCAAATCTCCCGGAGCATCAA
TGTCCGCTACCGGTGAGTAATACGACTCACTATAGTTCTAGATTCCGCGGTCACACCTTTCTCTTCTTCT
TAGGAGATCTCACCGGTGAGTCGCCACCCAGCTGAGACAGGTCAATCCTTGTTTCGTACAGGCCGGTAAT
ACTCTGATGGATCAGTGTAGCGTCCAGCACCTCCTTAGTGGAGGTGTACCTCTTTCTATCGATTGTAGTG
TCGAAGTACTTGAAAGCTGCAGGTGCGCCCAGGTTTGTCAGAGTGAACAGATGAATGATATTTTCGGCCT
GCTCCCTGATGGGCTTATCTCTGTGTTTGTTGTAAGCAGACAGGACCTTATCCAGATTTGCGTCGGCCAG
GATCACTCTTTTAGAGAACTCGCTAATCTGTTCAATGATCTCGTCCAGATAATGCTTGTGCTGCTCCACA
AACAGCTGTTTCTGTTCGTTATCCTCTGGAGATCCTTTCAGCTTCTCGT
